>Addgene plasmid #25325 | EPHA7 (3H8M) | depositor partial sequence | sequence record 11799 | Author sequence
ACACCAGACTTTACCACGTTCTGCTCGGTCGGTGAGTGGTTACAAGCTATAAAAATGGAACGGTATAAGG
ATAACTTTACCGCCGCAGGATACAATAGCCTGGAATCTGTTGCGCGTATGACTATCGAGGACGTGATGAG
TTTGGGCATTACACTTGTAGGTCATCAGAAAAAAATTATGTCATCCATCCAGACGATGCGCGCCCAAATG
CTGCAC
