>Addgene plasmid #25325 | EPHA7 (3H8M) | addgene partial sequence | sequence record 31408 | 25325 with T7
TTCCCTCTGAATATTTTGTTTACTTTAAGAAGGAGATATACCATGCATCATCATCATCATCACAGCAGCG
GCAGAGAAAACTTGTATTTCCAGGGCACACCAGACTTTACCACGTTCTGCTCGGTCGGTGAGTGGTTACA
AGCTATAAAAATGGAACGGTATAAGGATAACTTTACCGCCGCAGGATACAATAGCCTGGAATCTGTTGCG
CGTATGACTATCGAGGACGTGATGAGTTTGGGCATTACACTTGTAGGTCATCAGAAAAAAATTATGTCAT
CCATCCAGACGATGCGCGCCCAAATGCTGCACTGATGACGAAGCTTGCGGCCGCACTCGAGCACCACCAC
CACCACCACTGAGATCCGGCTGCTAACAAAGCCCGAAAGGAAGCTGAGTTGGCTGCTGCCACCGCTGAGC
AATAACTAGCATAACCCCTTGGGGCCTCTAAACGGGTCTTGAGGGGTTTTTTGCTGAAAGGAGGAACTAT
ATCCGGATTGGCGAATGGG
[124 nt withheld, positions 510-633]
C
[91 nt withheld, positions 635-725]
A
[49 nt withheld, positions 727-775]
CCTTTGACGTTGGAGTCCACGTTCTTT
[37 nt withheld, positions 803-839]
ACCCTATCTCGGTCTATTCTTTTGA
