[The description below was written by a language model from this plasmid's Addgene catalogue record.]
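Description:
EPHA7 (3H8M) is a bacterial expression plasmid built on the pET28-MHL backbone, a pET28-derived vector from a structural genomics programme. It carries a short fragment of the human ephrin type-A receptor 7 gene (EPHA7, also known as EHK3 or HEK11). The insert, named epha7.919.990, is 216 bp and, going by its name, spans residues 919 to 990, which correspond to the receptor's SAM (sterile alpha motif) domain. It is therefore a domain construct rather than the full open reading frame, as the record itself cautions. The fragment was introduced by restriction enzyme cloning and is expressed with an N-terminal His tag, which allows the recombinant protein to be purified by immobilised metal affinity chromatography.

The plasmid confers kanamycin resistance, is listed as low copy, and is propagated in a standard cloning strain (DH5alpha). The record does not state the promoter or provide a feature table. However, the recommended sequencing primers, T7 forward and T7 terminator, fit the usual pET arrangement, in which the insert sits between a T7 promoter and a T7 terminator and is transcribed by T7 RNA polymerase in a suitable E. coli expression host. The origin of replication and any protease cleavage site after the tag are also not stated.

The stated purpose is protein production for structure determination. The construct is linked to a deposited crystal structure of the EPHA7 SAM domain (PDB entry 3H8M), so it is suited to producing this isolated domain for crystallography or for other biophysical and binding studies.
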