Addgene plasmid #25325: EPHA7 (3H8M)
Purpose: Bacterial expression for structure determination; may not be full ORF
Depositing lab: Cheryl Arrowsmith. Depositing organization: University of Toronto.
Backbone
  Vector backbone: pET28-MHL
  Backbone manufacturer: SGC
  Backbone size w/o insert (bp): 7325
  Vector type: Bacterial Expression
Growth in bacteria
  Bacterial resistance: Kanamycin, 50 μg/mL
  Growth temperature: 37°C
  Growth strain: DH5alpha
  Copy number: Low Copy
Gene/Insert
  Gene/Insert name: epha7.919.990 (alt names: PDB: 3H8M; ephrin type-A receptor 7, SAM domain)
  Species: H. sapiens (human)
  Insert size (bp): 216
  Entrez Gene: EPHA7 (a.k.a. EHK-3, EHK3, EK11, HEK11)
  Tag / fusion protein: His (N terminal on insert)
  Cloning method: Restriction Enzyme
  Sequencing primers: 5′ T7; 3′ T7-term
Terms and licenses: Academic/Nonprofit Terms; Industry Terms: Not Available to Industry
Depositor comments: PDB: 3H8M. http://www.thesgc.org/structures/3H8M/
How to cite: EPHA7 (3H8M) was a gift from Cheryl Arrowsmith (Addgene plasmid # 25325 ; http://n2t.net/addgene:25325 ; RRID:Addgene_25325)
